>Addgene plasmid #78960 | RF-118-UB-BRCA1 | depositor full sequence | sequence record 173661 | RF-118-UB-BRCA1 sequence 8031 bps
GACGGATCGGGAGATCTCCCGATCCCCTATGGTGCACTCTCAGTACAATCTGCTCTGATGCCGCATAGTT
AAGCCAGTATCTGCTCCCTGCTTGTGTGTTGGAGGTCGCTGAGTAGTGCGCGAGCAAAATTTAAGCTACA
ACAAGGCAAGGCTTGACCGACAATTGCATGAAGAATCTGCTTAGGGTTAGGCGTTTTGCGCTGCTTCGCG
ATGTACGGGCCAGATATACGCGTTGACATTGATTATTGACTAGTTATTAATAGTAATCAATTACGGGGTC
ATTAGTTCATAGCCCATATATGGAGTTCCGCGTTACATAACTTACGGTAAATGGCCCGCCTGGCTGACCG
CCCAACGACCCCCGCCCATTGACGTCAATAATGACGTATGTTCCCATAGTAACGCCAATAGGGACTTTCC
ATTGACGTCAATGGGTGGAGTATTTACGGTAAACTGCCCACTTGGCAGTACATCAAGTGTATCATATGCC
AAGTACGCCCCCTATTGACGTCAATGACGGTAAATGGCCCGCCTGGCATTATGCCCAGTACATGACCTTA
TGGGACTTTCCTACTTGGCAGTACATCTACGTATTAGTCATCGCTATTACCATGGTGATGCGGTTTTGGC
AGTACATCAATGGGCGTGGATAGCGGTTTGACTCACGGGGATTTCCAAGTCTCCACCCCATTGACGTCAA
TGGGAGTTTGTTTTGGCACCAAAATCAACGGGACTTTCCAAAATGTCGTAACAACTCCGCCCCATTGACG
CAAATGGGCGGTAGGCGTGTACGGTGGGAGGTCTATATAAGCAGAGCTCTCTGGCTAACTAGAGAACCCA
CTGCTTACTGGCTTATCGAAATTAATACGACTCACTATAGGGAGACCCAAGCTGGCTAGCGTTTAAACTT
AAGCTTGCCATGGAGATCTTCGTGAAGACCCTGACCGGCAAGACCATCACTCTGGAGGTGGAGCCCAGTG
ACACCATCGAAAATGTGAAAGCCAAGATCCAAGATAAAGAAGGCATCCCCCCCGACCAGCAGAGGCTCAT
CTTTGCAGGCAAGCAGCTGGAAGATGGCCGCACTCTTTCCGACTACAACATCCAGAAAGAGTCGACCCTG
CACCTGGTCCTGCGCCTGAGGGGTGGAGATGGTGAAATAAAGGAAGATACTAGTTTTGCTGAAAATGACA
TTAAGGAAAGTTCTGCTGTTTTTAGCAAAAGCGTCCAGAGAGGAGAGCTTAGCAGGAGTCCTAGCCCTTT
CACCCATACACATTTGGCTCAGGGTTACCGAAGAGGGGCCAAGAAATTAGAGTCCTCAGAAGAGAACTTA
TCTAGTGAGGATGAAGAGCTTCCCTGCTTCCAACACTTGTTATTTGGTAAAGTAAACAATATACCTTCTC
AGTCTACTAGGCATAGCACCGTTGCTACCGAGTGTCTGTCTAAGAACACAGAGGAGAATTTATTATCATT
GAAGAATAGCTTAAATGACTGCAGTAACCAGGTAATATTGGCAAAGGCATCTCAGGAACATCACCTTAGT
GAGGAAACAAAATGTTCTGCTAGCTTGTTTTCTTCACAGTGCAGTGAATTGGAAGACTTGACTGCAAATA
CAAACACCCAGGATCCTTTCTTGATTGGTTCTTCCAAACAAATGAGGCATCAGTCTGAAAGCCAGGGAGT
TGGTCTGAGTGACAAGGAATTGGTTTCAGATGATGAAGAAAGAGGAACGGGCTTGGAAGAAAATAATCAA
GAAGAGCAAAGCATGGATTCAAACTTAGGTGAAGCAGCATCTGGGTGTGAGAGTGAAACAAGCGTCTCTG
AAGACTGCTCAGGGCTATCCTCTCAGAGTGACATTTTAACCACTCAGCAGAGGGATACCATGCAACATAA
CCTGATAAAGCTCCAGCAGGAAATGGCTGAACTAGAAGCTGTGTTAGAACAGCATGGGAGCCAGCCTTCT
AACAGCTACCCTTCCATCATAAGTGACTCCTCTGCCCTTGAGGACCTGCGAAATCCAGAACAAAGCACAT
CAGAAAAAGATTCGCATATACATGGCCAAAGGGACAACTCCATGTTTTCTAAAAGGCCTAGAGAACATAT
ATCAGTATTAACTTCACAGAAAAGTAGTGAATACCCTATAAGCCAGAATCCAGAAGGCCTTTCTGCTGAC
AAGTTTGAGGTGTCTGCAGATAGTTCTACCAGTAAAAATAAAGAACCAGGAGTGGAAAGGTCATCCCCTT
CTAAATGCCCATCATTAGATGATAGGTGGTACATGCACAGTTGCTCTGGGAGTCTTCAGAATAGAAACTA
CCCATCTCAAGAGGGGCTCATTAAGGTTGTTGATGTGGAGGAGCAACAGCTGGAAGAGTCTGGGCCACAC
GATTTGACGGAAACATCTTACTTGCCAAGGCAAGATCTAGAGGGAACCCCTTACCTGGAATCTGGAATCA
GCCTCTTCTCTGATGACCCTGAATCTGATCCTTCTGAAGACAGAGCCCCAGAGTCAGCTCGTGTTGGCAA
CATACCATCTTCAACCTCTGCATTGAAAGTTCCCCAATTGAAAGTTGCAGAATCTGCCCAGGGTCCAGCT
GCTGCTCATACTACTGATACTGCTGGGTATAATGCAATGGAAGAAAGTGTGAGCAGGGAGAAGCCAGAAT
TGACAGCTTCAACAGAAAGGGTCAACAAAAGAATGTCCATAGTGGTGTCTGGCCTGACCCCAGAAGAATT
TATGCTCGTGTACAAGTTTGCCAGAAAACACCACATCACTTTAACTAATCTAATTACTGAAGAGACTACT
CATGTTGTTATGAAAACAGATGCTGAGTTTGTGTGTGAACGGACACTGAAATATTTTCTAGGAATTGCGG
GAGGAAAATGGGTAGTTAGCTATTTCTGGGTGACCCAGTCTATTAAAGAAAGAAAAATGCTGAATGAGCA
TGATTTTGAAGTCAGAGGAGATGTGGTCAATGGAAGAAACCACCAAGGTCCAAAGCGAGCAAGAGAATCC
CAGGACAGAAAGATCTTCAGGGGGCTAGAAATCTGTTGCTATGGGCCCTTCACCAACATGCCCACAGATC
AACTGGAATGGATGGTACAGCTGTGTGGTGCTTCTGTGGTGAAGGAGCTTTCATCATTCACCCTTGGCAC
AGGTGTCCACCCAATTGTGGTTGTGCAGCCAGATGCCTGGACAGAGGACAATGGCTTCCATGCAATTGGG
CAGATGTGTGAGGCACCTGTGGTGACCCGAGAGTGGGTGTTGGACAGTGTAGCACTCTACCAGTGCCAGG
AGCTGGACACCTACCTGATACCCCAGATCCCCCACAGCCACTACCTCGAGTCTAGAATGGCTAGCGACTA
CAAAGACCATGACGGTGATTATAAAGATCATGACATCGATTACAAGGATGACGATGACAAGTGATCTAGA
GGGCCCGTTTAAACCCGCTGATCAGCCTCGACTGTGCCTTCTAGTTGCCAGCCATCTGTTGTTTGCCCCT
CCCCCGTGCCTTCCTTGACCCTGGAAGGTGCCACTCCCACTGTCCTTTCCTAATAAAATGAGGAAATTGC
ATCGCATTGTCTGAGTAGGTGTCATTCTATTCTGGGGGGTGGGGTGGGGCAGGACAGCAAGGGGGAGGAT
TGGGAAGACAATAGCAGGCATGCTGGGGATGCGGTGGGCTCTATGGCTTCTGAGGCGGAAAGAACCAGCT
GGGGCTCTAGGGGGTATCCCC
[124 nt withheld, positions 3732-3855]
C
[91 nt withheld, positions 3857-3947]
A
[49 nt withheld, positions 3949-3997]
CCTTTGACGTTGGAGTCCACGTTCTTT
[37 nt withheld, positions 4025-4061]
ACCCTATCTCGGTCTATTCTTTTGATTTATAAGGGATTTTGCCGATTTCGGCCTATTGGTTAAAAAATGA
GCTGATTTAACAAAAATTTAACGCGAATTAATTCTGTGGAATGTGTGTCAGTTAGGGTGTGGAAAGTCCC
CAGGCTCCCCAGCAGGCAGAAGTATGCAAAGCATGCATCTCAATTAGTCAGCAACCAGGTGTGGAAAGTC
CCCAGGCTCCCCAGCAGGCAGAAGTATGCAAAGCATGCATCTCAATTAGTCAGCAACCATAGTCCCGCCC
CTAACTCCGCCCATCCCGCCCCTAACTCCGCCCAGTTCCGCCCATTCTCCGCCCCATGGCTGACTAATTT
TTTTTATTTATGCAGAGGCCGAGGCCGCCTCTGCCTCTGAGCTATTCCAGAAGTAGTGAGGAGGCTTTTT
TGGAGGCCTAGGCTTTTGCAAAAAGCTCCCGGGAGCTTGTATATCCATTTTCGGATCTGATCAGCACGTG
ATGAAAAAGCCTGAACTCACCGCGACGTCTGTCGAGAAGTTTCTGATCGAAAAGTTCGACAGCGTCTCCG
ACCTGATGCAGCTCTCGGAGGGCGAAGAATCTCGTGCTTTCAGCTTCGATGTAGGAGGGCGTGGATATGT
CCTGCGGGTAAATAGCTGCGCCGATGGTTTCTACAAAGATCGTTATGTTTATCGGCACTTTGCATCGGCC
GCGCTCCCGATTCCGGAAGTGCTTGACATTGGGGAATTCAGCGAGAGCCTGACCTATTGCATCTCCCGCC
GTGCACAGGGTGTCACGTTGCAAGACCTGCCTGAAACCGAACTGCCCGCTGTTCTGCAGCCGGTCGCGGA
GGCCATGGATGCGATCGCTGCGGCCGATCTTAGCCAGACGAGCGGGTTCGGCCCATTCGGACCGCAAGGA
ATCGGTCAATACACTACATGGCGTGATTTCATATGCGCGATTGCTGATCCCCATGTGTATCACTGGCAAA
CTGTGATGGACGACACCGTCAGTGCGTCCGTCGCGCAGGCTCTCGATGAGCTGATGCTTTGGGCCGAGGA
CTGCCCCGAAGTCCGGCACCTCGTGCACGCGGATTTCGGCTCCAACAATGTCCTGACGGACAATGGCCGC
ATAACAGCGGTCATTGACTGGAGCGAGGCGATGTTCGGGGATTCCCAATACGAGGTCGCCAACATCTTCT
TCTGGAGGCCGTGGTTGGCTTGTATGGAGCAGCAGACGCGCTACTTCGAGCGGAGGCATCCGGAGCTTGC
AGGATCGCCGCGGCTCCGGGCGTATATGCTCCGCATTGGTCTTGACCAACTCTATCAGAGCTTGGTTGAC
GGCAATTTCGATGATGCAGCTTGGGCGCAGGGTCGATGCGACGCAATCGTCCGATCCGGAGCCGGGACTG
TCGGGCGTACACAAATCGCCCGCAGAAGCGCGGCCGTCTGGACCGATGGCTGTGTAGAAGTACTCGCCGA
TAGTGGAAACCGACGCCCCAGCACTCGTCCGAGGGCAAAGGAATAGCACGTGCTACGAGATTTCGATTCC
ACCGCCGCCTTCTATGAAAGGTTGGGCTTCGGAATCGTTTTCCGGGACGCCGGCTGGATGATCCTCCAGC
GCGGGGATCTCATGCTGGAGTTCTTCGCCCACCCCAACTTGTTTATTGCAGCTTATAATGGTTACAAATA
AAGCAATAGCATCACAAATTTCACAAATAAAGCATTTTTTTCACTGCATTCTAGTTGTGGTTTGTCCAAA
CTCATCAATGTATCTTATCATGTCTGTATACCGTCGACCTCTAGCTAGAGCTTGGCGTAATCATGGTCAT
AGCTGTTTCCTGTGTGAAATTGTTATCCGCTCACAATTCCACACAACATACGAGCCGGAAGCATAAAGTG
TAAAGCCTGGGGTGCCTAATGAGTGAGCTAACTCACATTAATTGCGTTGCGCTCACTGCCCGCTTTCCAG
TCGGGAAACCTGTCGTGCCAGCTGCATTAATGAATCGGCCAACGCGCGGGGAGAGGCGGTTTGCGTATTG
GGCGCTCTTCCGCTTCCTCGCTCACTGACTCGCTGCGCTCGGTCGTTCGGCTGCGGCGAGCGGTATCAGC
TCACTCAAAGGCGGTAATACGGTTATCCACAGAATCAGGGGATAACGCAGGAAAGAACATGTGAGCAAAA
GGCCAGCAAAAGGCCAGGAACCGTAAAAAGGCCGCGTTGCTGGCGTTTTTCCATAGGCTCCGCCCCCCTG
ACGAGCATCACAAAAATCGACGCTCAAGTCAGAGGTGGCGAAACCCGACAGGACTATAAAGATACCAGGC
GTTTCCCCCTGGAAGCTCCCTCGTGCGCTCTCCTGTTCCGACCCTGCCGCTTACCGGATACCTGTCCGCC
TTTCTCCCTTCGGGAAGCGTGGCGCTTTCTCATAGCTCACGCTGTAGGTATCTCAGTTCGGTGTAGGTCG
TTCGCTCCAAGCTGGGCTGTGTGCACGAACCCCCCGTTCAGCCCGACCGCTGCGCCTTATCCGGTAACTA
TCGTCTTGAGTCCAACCCGGTAAGACACGACTTATCGCCACTGGCAGCAGCCACTGGTAACAGGATTAGC
AGAGCGAGGTATGTAGGCGGTGCTACAGAGTTCTTGAAGTGGTGGCCTAACTACGGCTACACTAGAAGAA
CAGTATTTGGTATCTGCGCTCTGCTGAAGCCAGTTACCTTCGGAAAAAGAGTTGGTAGCTCTTGATCCGG
CAAACAAACCACCGCTGGTAGCGGTTTTTTTGTTTGCAAGCAGCAGATTACGCGCAGAAAAAAAGGATCT
CAAGAAGATCCTTTGATCTTTTCTACGGGGTCTGACGCTCAGTGGAACGAAAACTCACGTTAAGGGATTT
TGGTCATGAGATTATCAAAAAGGATCTTCACCTAGATCCTTTTAAATTAAAAATGAAGTTTTAAATCAAT
CTAAAGTATATATGAGTAAACTTGGTCTGACAGTTACCAATGCTTAATCAGTGAGGCACCTATCTCAGCG
ATCTGTCTATTTCGTTCATCCATAGTTGCCTGACTCCCCGTCGTGTAGATAACTACGATACGGGAGGGCT
TACCATCTGGCCCCAGTGCTGCAATGATACCGCGAGACCCACGCTCACCGGCTCCAGATTTATCAGCAAT
AAACCAGCCAGCCGGAAGGGCCGAGCGCAGAAGTGGTCCTGCAACTTTATCCGCCTCCATCCAGTCTATT
AATTGTTGCCGGGAAGCTAGAGTAAGTAGTTCGCCAGTTAATAGTTTGCGCAACGTTGTTGCCATTGCTA
CAGGCATCGTGGTGTCACGCTCGTCGTTTGGTATGGCTTCATTCAGCTCCGGTTCCCAACGATCAAGGCG
AGTTACATGATCCCCCATGTTGTGCAAAAAAGCGGTTAGCTCCTTCGGTCCTCCGATCGTTGTCAGAAGT
AAGTTGGCCGCAGTGTTATCACTCATGGTTATGGCAGCACTGCATAATTCTCTTACTGTCATGCCATCCG
TAAGATGCTTTTCTGTGACTGGTGAGTACTCAACCAAGTCATTCTGAGAATAGTGTATGCGGCGACCGAG
TTGCTCTTGCCCGGCGTCAATACGGGATAATACCGCGCCACATAGCAGAACTTTAAAAGTGCTCATCATT
GGAAAACGTTCTTCGGGGCGAAAACTCTCAAGGATCTTACCGCTGTTGAGATCCAGTTCGATGTAACCCA
CTCGTGCACCCAACTGATCTTCAGCATCTTTTACTTTCACCAGCGTTTCTGGGTGAGCAAAAACAGGAAG
GCAAAATGCCGCAAAAAAGGGAATAAGGGCGACACGGAAATGTTGAATACTCATACTCTTCCTTTTTCAA
TATTATTGAAGCATTTATCAGGGTTATTGTCTCATGAGCGGATACATATTTGAATGTATTTAGAAAAATA
AACAAATAGGGGTTCCGCGCACATTTCCCCGAAAAGTGCCACCTGACGTC
Features (pLannotate 1.2.2; 22 found; start..end, strand, type, name):
     28..80      -  misc_feature   bom (fragment): basis of mobility region from pBR322
    235..614     +  enhancer       CMV enhancer: human cytomegalovirus immediate early enhancer
    615..818     +  promoter       CMV promoter: human cytomegalovirus (CMV) immediate early promoter
    814..847     +  LTR            5' LTR (truncated) (fragment): truncated 5' long terminal repeat (LTR) from HIV-1
    863..881     +  promoter       T7 promoter: promoter for bacteriophage T7 RNA polymerase
    953..1141    +  CDS            UBIQ_LUMTE: Experimental evidence at protein level: Swiss-Prot protein existence level 1. Ubiquitin exists either covalently attached to another protein, or free (unanchored). When covalently bound, it is conjugated to target proteins via an isopeptide bond either as a monomer (monoubiquitin), a polymer linked via different Lys residues of the ubiquitin (polyubiquitin chains) or a linear polymer linked via the initiator Met of the ubiquitin (linear polyubiquitin chains). Polyubiquitin chains, when attached to a target protein, have different functions depending on the Lys residue of the ubiquitin that is
   1148..3334    +  CDS            BRCA1 (fragment): BRCA1_HUMAN - Also known as RNF53. Experimental evidence at protein level: Swiss-Prot protein existence level 1. E3 ubiquitin-protein ligase that specifically mediates the formation of 'Lys-6'-linked polyubiquitin chains and plays a central role in DNA repair by facilitating cellular responses to DNA damage (PubMed:12890688, PubMed:14976165, PubMed:16818604, PubMed:17525340, PubMed:12887909, PubMed:10500182, PubMed:19261748). It is unclear whether it also mediates the formation of other types of polyubiquitin chains (PubMed:12890688). The BRCA1-BARD1 heterodimer coordinates a diverse range of
   3356..3421    +  CDS            3xFLAG: three tandem FLAG® epitope tags, followed by an enterokinase cleavage site
   3462..3686    +  polyA_signal   bGH poly(A) signal: bovine growth hormone polyadenylation signal
   3690..3711    +  promoter       SV40 promoter (fragment): SV40 enhancer and early promoter
   3732..4160    +  rep_origin     f1 ori (sequence partly withheld): f1 bacteriophage origin of replication; arrow indicates direction of (+) strand synthesis
   4174..4503    +  promoter       SV40 promoter: SV40 enhancer and early promoter
   4552..5577    +  CDS            HygR: aminoglycoside phosphotransferase from E. coli; aph(4)-Ia; confers resistance to hygromycin
   5587..5712    +  CDS            ble (fragment): BLE_KLEPN - Experimental evidence at protein level: Swiss-Prot protein existence level 1. Binding protein with a strong affinity to the bleomycin family of antibiotics. Binds to CL990; an antimitotic-antibiotic compound. From Klebsiella pneumoniae.
   5707..5828    +  polyA_signal   SV40 poly(A) signal: SV40 polyadenylation signal
   5901..5917    -  protein_bind   lac operator: The lac repressor binds to the lac operator to inhibit transcription in E. coli. This inhibition can be relieved by adding lactose or isopropyl-β-D-thiogalactopyranoside (IPTG). lac repressor encoded by lacI
   5925..5955    -  promoter       lac promoter: promoter for the E. coli lac operon
   5970..5991    -  protein_bind   CAP binding site: CAP binding activates transcription in the presence of cAMP. E. coli catabolite activator protein
   6004..6096    -  CDS            lacI (fragment): lac repressor; lacI; The lac repressor binds to the lac operator to inhibit transcription in E. coli. This inhibition can be relieved by adding lactose or isopropyl-β-D-thiogalactopyranoside (IPTG).
   6279..6864    -  rep_origin     ori: high-copy-number ColE1/pMB1/pBR322/pUC origin of replication
   7035..7895    -  CDS            AmpR: β-lactamase; bla; confers resistance to ampicillin, carbenicillin, and related antibiotics
   7896..8000    -  promoter       AmpR promoter: bla
