[The description below was written by a language model from this plasmid's Addgene catalogue record and pLannotate feature annotations shown in this document.]
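Description:
RF-118-UB-BRCA1 is a mammalian expression plasmid built on a pcDNA3.1 backbone carrying hygromycin selection. The full depositor sequence is about 8.0 kb. It is propagated in E. coli through a high-copy ColE1/pUC-type origin and an ampicillin resistance gene (β-lactamase with its own promoter), and it also contains an f1 phage origin. For selection in mammalian cells, an SV40 enhancer/early promoter drives a hygromycin phosphotransferase gene terminated by an SV40 polyadenylation signal. Several short annotated fragments (bom, lac promoter/operator, lacI, ble and a truncated HIV-1 LTR match) appear to be backbone remnants or partial matches rather than functional parts.

The expression cassette uses the CMV immediate-early enhancer and promoter, followed by a T7 promoter, to drive a single open reading frame that ends at the bovine growth hormone polyadenylation signal. This frame encodes N-terminal ubiquitin fused directly to a human BRCA1 fragment lacking residues 1–1155, followed by a C-terminal 3xFLAG epitope. The insert was cloned between HindIII and XbaI sites. The BRCA1 portion corresponds to the C-terminal fragment that caspase cleavage produces endogenously.

The ubiquitin fusion design is a standard approach in N-end rule studies. Cellular deubiquitinating enzymes remove the ubiquitin moiety co-translationally, exposing a defined, non-methionine N-terminal residue on the downstream protein that mimics the natural cleavage product. The 3xFLAG tag allows detection or immunoprecipitation of the released fragment. The associated work concerns degradation of this BRCA1 fragment by the N-end rule pathway, so the plasmid is suited to studying the fragment's stability and turnover in mammalian cells.
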