Addgene plasmid #78960: RF-118-UB-BRCA1
Purpose: Expression of the C-terminal fragment of BRCA1 that is endogenously generated by caspase cleavage in mammalian cells
Depositing lab: Richard Fahlman. Depositing organization: University of Alberta. Publication: The C-terminal proteolytic fragment of the breast cancer susceptibility type 1 protein (BRCA1) is degraded by the N-end rule pathway. Xu Z, Payoe R, Fahlman RP. J Biol Chem. 2012 Mar 2;287(10):7495-502. doi: 10.1074/jbc.M111.301002. Epub 2012 Jan 18. PubMed 22262859.
Backbone
  Vector backbone: pcDNA3.1
  Backbone size w/o insert (bp): 5600
  Vector type: Mammalian Expression
  Selectable markers: Hygromycin
Growth in bacteria
  Bacterial resistance: Ampicillin, 100 μg/mL
  Growth temperature: 37°C
  Growth strain: DH5alpha
  Copy number: Unknown
Gene/Insert
  Gene/Insert name: BRCA1
  Species: H. sapiens (human)
  Insert size (bp): 2556
  Mutation: delta 1-1155
  Entrez Gene: BRCA1 (a.k.a. BRCAI, BRCC1, BROVCA1, FANCS, IRIS, PNCA4, PPP1R53, PSCP, RNF53)
  Promoter: CMV
  Tag / fusion protein: ubiquitin (N terminal on backbone); 3x Flag (C terminal on backbone)
  Cloning method: Restriction Enzyme; 5′ cloning site HindIII (not destroyed); 3′ cloning site XbaI (not destroyed)
  Sequencing primers: 5′ CMV-F; 3′ BGH-rev
Terms and licenses: Academic/Nonprofit Terms; Industry Terms: Not Available to Industry
How to cite: RF-118-UB-BRCA1 was a gift from Richard Fahlman (Addgene plasmid # 78960 ; http://n2t.net/addgene:78960 ; RRID:Addgene_78960)
