>Addgene plasmid #78960 | RF-118-UB-BRCA1 | addgene partial sequence | sequence record 150349 | CMV-F 5'-CGCAAATGGGCGGTAGGCGTG-3'
ACTAGAGAACCCACTGCTTACTGGCTTATCGAAATTAATACGACTCACTATAGGGAGACCCAAGCTGGCT
AGCGTTTAAACTTAAGCTTGCCATGGAGATCTTCGTGAAGACCCTGACCGGCAAGACCATCACTCTGGAG
GTGGAGCCCAGTGACACCATCGAAAATGTGAAAGCCAAGATCCAAGATAAAGAAGGCATCCCCCCCGACC
AGCAGAGGCTCATCTTTGCAGGCAAGCAGCTGGAAGATGGCCGCACTCTTTCCGACTACAACATCCAGAA
AGAGTCGACCCTGCACCTGGTCCTGCGCCTGAGGGGTGGAGATGGTGAAATAAAGGAAGATACTAGTTTT
GCTGAAAATGACATTAAGGAAAGTTCTGCTGTTTTTAGCAAAAGCGTCCAGAGAGGAGAGCTTAGCAGGA
GTCCTAGCCCTTTCACCCATACACATTTGGCTCAGGGTTACCGAAGAGGGGCCAAGAAATTAGAGTCCTC
AGAAGAGAACTTATCTAGTGAGGATGAAGAGCTTCCCTGCTTCCAACACTTGTTATTTGGTAAAGTAAAC
AATATACCTTCTCAGTCTACTAGGCATAGCACCGTTGCTACCGAGTGTCTGTCTAAGAACACAGAGGAGA
ATTTATTATCATTGAAGAATAGCTTAAATGACTGCAGTAACCAGGTAATATTGGCAAAGGCATCTCAGGA
ACATCACCTTAGTGAGGAAACAAAATGTTCTGCTAGCTTGTTTTCTTCACAGTGCAGTGAATTGGAAGAC
TTGACTGCAAATACAAACACCCAGGATCCTTTCTTGATTGGTTCTTCCAAACAAATGAGGCATCAGTCTG
AA
