>Addgene plasmid #78960 | RF-118-UB-BRCA1 | addgene partial sequence | sequence record 150350 | BGH-rev 5'-TAGAAGGCACAGTCGAGG-3'
TCTAGATCACTTGTCATCGTCATCCTTGTAATCGATGTCATGATCTTTATAATCACCGTCATGGTCTTTG
TAGTCGCTAGCCATTCTAGACTCGAGGTAGTGGCTGTGGGGGATCTGGGGTATCAGGTAGGTGTCCAGCT
CCTGGCACTGGTAGAGTGCTACACTGTCCAACACCCACTCTCGGGTCACCACAGGTGCCTCACACATCTG
CCCAATTGCATGGAAGCCATTGTCCTCTGTCCAGGCATCTGGCTGCACAACCACAATTGGGTGGACACCT
GTGCCAAGGGTGAATGATGAAAGCTCCTTCACCACAGAAGCACCACACAGCTGTACCATCCATTCCAGTT
GATCTGTGGGCATGTTGGTGAAGGGCCCATAGCAACAGATTTCTAGCCCCCTGAAGATCTTTCTGTCCTG
GGATTCTCTTGCTCGCTTTGGACCTTGGTGGTTTCTTCCATTGACCACATCTCCTCTGACTTCAAAATCA
TGCTCATTCAGCATTTTTCTTTCTTTAATAGACTGGGTCACCCAGAAATAGCTAACTACCCATTTTCCTC
CCGCAATTCCTAGAAAATATTTCAGTGTCCGTTCACACACAAACTCAGCATCTGTTTTCATAACAACATG
AGTAGTCTCTTCAGTAATTAGATTAGTTAAAGTGATGTGGTGTTTTCTGGCAAACTTGTACACGAGCATA
AATTCTTCTGGGGTCAGGCCAGACACCACTATGGACATTCTTTTGTTGACCCTTTCTGTTGA
